Addgene plasmid #154991: pcDNA-GFP-EBA175-Flag(P1424Y)
Purpose: Expresses N-terminally GFP-tagged and C-terminally Flag-tagged EBA175 P1424Y variant (residues 1284-1462) from pcDNA3.1
Depositing lab: Sinisa Urban. Depositing organization: Johns Hopkins University and School of Medicine. Publication: Designed Parasite-Selective Rhomboid Inhibitors Block Invasion and Clear Blood-Stage Malaria. Gandhi S, Baker RP, Cho S, Stanchev S, Strisovsky K, Urban S. Cell Chem Biol. 2020 Aug 31. pii: S2451-9456(20)30333-0. doi: 10.1016/j.chembiol.2020.08.011. PubMed 32888502.
Backbone
  Vector backbone: pcDNA3.1
  Backbone manufacturer: Invitrogen
  Backbone size w/o insert (bp): 5500
  Total vector size (bp): 6040
  Vector type: Mammalian Expression
Growth in bacteria
  Bacterial resistance: Ampicillin, 100 μg/mL
  Growth temperature: 37°C
  Growth strain: DH5alpha
  Copy number: High Copy
Gene/Insert
  Gene/Insert name: PfEBA175
  Species: Synthetic
  Insert size (bp): 537
  Mutation: P1424Y; insert codes for EBA175 residues 1284 to 1462
  Promoter: CMV
  Tag / fusion protein: signal peptide (residues 1 to 32) from TGF alpha (N terminal on insert); GFP (N terminal on insert); Flag (C terminal on insert)
  Cloning method: Restriction Enzyme; 5′ cloning site BamHI (not destroyed); 3′ cloning site NotI (not destroyed)
  Sequencing primers: 5′ T7 forward; 3′ BGH reverse
Terms and licenses: Academic/Nonprofit Terms; Industry Terms: Not Available to Industry
How to cite: pcDNA-GFP-EBA175-Flag(P1424Y) was a gift from Sinisa Urban (Addgene plasmid # 154991 ; http://n2t.net/addgene:154991 ; RRID:Addgene_154991)
