[The description below was written by a language model from this plasmid's Addgene catalogue record and pLannotate feature annotations shown in this document.]
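Description:
pcDNA-GFP-EBA175-Flag(P1424Y) is a mammalian expression plasmid built on the pcDNA3.1 backbone. It is propagated in E. coli through a high-copy ColE1/pUC-type origin with ampicillin selection (AmpR under its own bla promoter). It also carries an f1 origin and an SV40 promoter-driven neomycin phosphotransferase cassette with an SV40 poly(A) signal, which would permit G418 selection in mammalian cells. The catalogue lists a total size of about 6.0 kb, whereas the sequenced record is 6,785 nt. The listed figure appears to count only the 537 bp EBA175 segment and not the signal peptide and GFP.

The payload is a single open reading frame transcribed from the CMV immediate-early enhancer/promoter and terminated by the bGH polyadenylation signal, with a T7 promoter upstream that doubles as a sequencing primer site. The frame begins with the signal peptide of human TGF-alpha (residues 1 to 32), which directs the fusion into the secretory pathway. EGFP follows, then a synthetic segment encoding residues 1284 to 1462 of the Plasmodium falciparum erythrocyte-binding antigen EBA175 with a P1424Y substitution, inserted between BamHI and NotI. A C-terminal Flag tag is recorded in the catalogue but is not annotated separately in the feature table.

With GFP at one end and Flag at the other, each end of the protein can be detected independently, as suits monitoring cleavage of the fusion. The associated publication concerns parasite-selective rhomboid protease inhibitors and blood-stage malaria invasion, which suggests that the construct serves as a variant EBA175 substrate in cell-based proteolysis assays. The record does not state the specific effect of the P1424Y mutation.
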