Features (pLannotate 1.2.2; 22 found; start..end, strand, type, name):
     28..80      -  misc_feature   bom (fragment): basis of mobility region from pBR322
    235..614     +  enhancer       CMV enhancer: human cytomegalovirus immediate early enhancer
    615..818     +  promoter       CMV promoter: human cytomegalovirus (CMV) immediate early promoter
    814..847     +  LTR            5' LTR (truncated) (fragment): truncated 5' long terminal repeat (LTR) from HIV-1
    863..881     +  promoter       T7 promoter: promoter for bacteriophage T7 RNA polymerase
    920..1009    +  CDS            TGFA (fragment): TGFA_HUMAN - Experimental evidence at protein level: Swiss-Prot protein existence level 1. TGF alpha is a mitogenic polypeptide that is able to bind to the EGF receptor/EGFR and to act synergistically with TGF beta to promote anchorage-independent cell proliferation in soft agar. From Homo sapiens (Human).
   1016..1732    +  CDS            EGFP: EGFP is a basic (constitutively fluorescent) green fluorescent protein published in 1996, derived from Aequorea victoria. It is reported to be a rapidly-maturing weak dimer with moderate acid sensitivity.
   1715..2197    +  CDS            EBA1_PLAFC (fragment): Experimental evidence at protein level: Swiss-Prot protein existence level 1. Binds to host erythrocytes; may act as bridge between erythrocytes and merozoites. From Plasmodium falciparum (isolate Camp / Malaysia).
   2382..2606    +  polyA_signal   bGH poly(A) signal: bovine growth hormone polyadenylation signal
   2610..2631    +  promoter       SV40 promoter (fragment): SV40 enhancer and early promoter
   2652..3080    +  rep_origin     f1 ori (sequence partly withheld): f1 bacteriophage origin of replication; arrow indicates direction of (+) strand synthesis
   3094..3423    +  promoter       SV40 promoter: SV40 enhancer and early promoter
   3490..4281    +  CDS            neo: KKA2_KLEPN - Also known as kan, nptII. Experimental evidence at protein level: Swiss-Prot protein existence level 1. Resistance to kanamycin, neomycin, paromomycin, ribostamycin, butirosin and gentamicin B. From Klebsiella pneumoniae.
   4305..4463    +  CDS            ble (fragment): BLE_KLEPN - Experimental evidence at protein level: Swiss-Prot protein existence level 1. Binding protein with a strong affinity to the bleomycin family of antibiotics. Binds to CL990; an antimitotic-antibiotic compound. From Klebsiella pneumoniae.
   4458..4579    +  polyA_signal   SV40 poly(A) signal: SV40 polyadenylation signal
   4652..4668    -  protein_bind   lac operator: The lac repressor binds to the lac operator to inhibit transcription in E. coli. This inhibition can be relieved by adding lactose or isopropyl-β-D-thiogalactopyranoside (IPTG). lac repressor encoded by lacI
   4676..4706    -  promoter       lac promoter: promoter for the E. coli lac operon
   4721..4742    -  protein_bind   CAP binding site: CAP binding activates transcription in the presence of cAMP. E. coli catabolite activator protein
   4755..4847    -  CDS            lacI (fragment): lac repressor; lacI; The lac repressor binds to the lac operator to inhibit transcription in E. coli. This inhibition can be relieved by adding lactose or isopropyl-β-D-thiogalactopyranoside (IPTG).
   5030..5618    -  rep_origin     ori: high-copy-number ColE1/pMB1/pBR322/pUC origin of replication
   5789..6649    -  CDS            AmpR: β-lactamase; bla; confers resistance to ampicillin, carbenicillin, and related antibiotics
   6650..6754    -  promoter       AmpR promoter: bla
>Addgene plasmid #154991 | pcDNA-GFP-EBA175-Flag(P1424Y) | addgene full sequence | sequence record 309779 | Addgene NGS Result
GACGGATCGGGAGATCTCCCGATCCCCTATGGTGCACTCTCAGTACAATCTGCTCTGATGCCGCATAGTT
AAGCCAGTATCTGCTCCCTGCTTGTGTGTTGGAGGTCGCTGAGTAGTGCGCGAGCAAAATTTAAGCTACA
ACAAGGCAAGGCTTGACCGACAATTGCATGAAGAATCTGCTTAGGGTTAGGCGTTTTGCGCTGCTTCGCG
ATGTACGGGCCAGATATACGCGTTGACATTGATTATTGACTAGTTATTAATAGTAATCAATTACGGGGTC
ATTAGTTCATAGCCCATATATGGAGTTCCGCGTTACATAACTTACGGTAAATGGCCCGCCTGGCTGACCG
CCCAACGACCCCCGCCCATTGACGTCAATAATGACGTATGTTCCCATAGTAACGCCAATAGGGACTTTCC
ATTGACGTCAATGGGTGGAGTATTTACGGTAAACTGCCCACTTGGCAGTACATCAAGTGTATCATATGCC
AAGTACGCCCCCTATTGACGTCAATGACGGTAAATGGCCCGCCTGGCATTATGCCCAGTACATGACCTTA
TGGGACTTTCCTACTTGGCAGTACATCTACGTATTAGTCATCGCTATTACCATGGTGATGCGGTTTTGGC
AGTACATCAATGGGCGTGGATAGCGGTTTGACTCACGGGGATTTCCAAGTCTCCACCCCATTGACGTCAA
TGGGAGTTTGTTTTGGCACCAAAATCAACGGGACTTTCCAAAATGTCGTAACAACTCCGCCCCATTGACG
CAAATGGGCGGTAGGCGTGTACGGTGGGAGGTCTATATAAGCAGAGCTCTCTGGCTAACTAGAGAACCCA
CTGCTTACTGGCTTATCGAAATTAATACGACTCACTATAGGGAGACCCAAGCTGGCTAGCGTTTAAACTT
AAGCTTACCATGGTCCCCTCGGCTGGACAGCTCGCCCTGTTCGCTCTGGGTATTGTGTTGGCTGCGTGCC
AGGCCTTGGAGAACAGCACGTCCCCGCTGCGTACGATGGTGAGCAAGGGCGAGGAGCTGTTCACCGGGGT
GGTGCCCATCCTGGTCGAGCTGGACGGCGACGTAAACGGCCACAAGTTCAGCGTGTCCGGCGAGGGCGAG
GGCGATGCCACCTACGGCAAGCTGACCCTGAAGTTCATCTGCACCACCGGCAAGCTGCCCGTGCCCTGGC
CCACCCTCGTGACCACCCTGACCTACGGCGTGCAGTGCTTCAGCCGCTACCCCGACCACATGAAGCAGCA
CGACTTCTTCAAGTCCGCCATGCCCGAAGGCTACGTCCAGGAGCGCACCATCTTCTTCAAGGACGACGGC
AACTACAAGACCCGCGCCGAGGTGAAGTTCGAGGGCGACACCCTGGTGAACCGCATCGAGCTGAAGGGCA
TCGACTTCAAGGAGGACGGCAACATCCTGGGGCACAAGCTGGAGTACAACTACAACAGCCACAACGTCTA
TATCATGGCCGACAAGCAGAAGAACGGCATCAAGGTGAACTTCAAGATCCGCCACAACATCGAGGACGGC
AGCGTGCAGCTCGCCGACCACTACCAGCAGAACACCCCCATCGGCGACGGCCCCGTGCTGCTGCCCGACA
ACCACTACCTGAGCACCCAGTCCGCCCTGAGCAAAGACCCCAACGAGAAGCGCGATCACATGGTCCTGCT
GGAGTTCGTGACCGCCGCCGGGATCACTCTCGGCATGGACGAGCTGTACAAGTCCGGCCGGACTCAGGGA
GCAGAATTCTCAGGATCCCATAGCCATCATGGTAATCGTCAGGATCGTGGTGGTAATAGCGGTAATGTGC
TGAATATGCGCAGCAACAATAACAACTTCAACAATATCCCGAGCCGCTATAATCTGTATGATAAGAAACT
GGATCTGGATCTGTATGAAAATCGCAATGATAGCACCACCAAAGAACTGATTAAAAAACTGGCCGAGATC
AATAAGTGCGAAAATGAAATTAGCGTGAAATATTGCGATCACATGATTCATGAAGAAATTCCGCTGAAAA
CCTGCACCAAAGAAAAGACCCGTAATCTGTGTTGTGCAGTGAGCGATTATTGCATGAGCTATTTTACCTA
TGATAGCGAAGAATATTACAACTGCACCAAACGCGAATTTGATGATCCGAGCTATACCTGCTTTCGTAAA
GAGGCATTTAGCAGCATGTACTATTATGCCGGTGCCGGTGTTCTGTTCATCATTCTGGTGATTCTGGGTG
CAAGCCAGGCAAAATATCAGCGCCTGGAGAAAATCAACAAGAACAAGATTGAGAAAAACGTGAATGATTA
CAAGGACGATGACGATAAGTAGGCGGCCGCATAATCTAGAGGGCCCGTTTAAACCCGCTGATCAGCCTCG
ACTGTGCCTTCTAGTTGCCAGCCATCTGTTGTTTGCCCCTCCCCCGTGCCTTCCTTGACCCTGGAAGGTG
CCACTCCCACTGTCCTTTCCTAATAAAATGAGGAAATTGCATCGCATTGTCTGAGTAGGTGTCATTCTAT
TCTGGGGGGTGGGGTGGGGCAGGACAGCAAGGGGGAGGATTGGGAAGACAATAGCAGGCATGCTGGGGAT
GCGGTGGGCTCTATGGCTTCTGAGGCGGAAAGAACCAGCTGGGGCTCTAGGGGGTATCCCC
[124 nt withheld, positions 2652-2775]
C
[91 nt withheld, positions 2777-2867]
A
[49 nt withheld, positions 2869-2917]
CCTTTGACGTTGGAGTCCACGTTCTTT
[37 nt withheld, positions 2945-2981]
ACCCTATCTCGGTCTATTCTTTTGATTTATAAGGGATTTTGCCGATTTCGGCCTATTGGTTAAAAAATGA
GCTGATTTAACAAAAATTTAACGCGAATTAATTCTGTGGAATGTGTGTCAGTTAGGGTGTGGAAAGTCCC
CAGGCTCCCCAGCAGGCAGAAGTATGCAAAGCATGCATCTCAATTAGTCAGCAACCAGGTGTGGAAAGTC
CCCAGGCTCCCCAGCAGGCAGAAGTATGCAAAGCATGCATCTCAATTAGTCAGCAACCATAGTCCCGCCC
CTAACTCCGCCCATCCCGCCCCTAACTCCGCCCAGTTCCGCCCATTCTCCGCCCCATGGCTGACTAATTT
TTTTTATTTATGCAGAGGCCGAGGCCGCCTCTGCCTCTGAGCTATTCCAGAAGTAGTGAGGAGGCTTTTT
TGGAGGCCTAGGCTTTTGCAAAAAGCTCCCGGGAGCTTGTATATCCATTTTCGGATCTGATCAAGAGACA
GGATGAGGATCGTTTCGCATGATTGAACAAGATGGATTGCACGCAGGTTCTCCGGCCGCTTGGGTGGAGA
GGCTATTCGGCTATGACTGGGCACAACAGACAATCGGCTGCTCTGATGCCGCCGTGTTCCGGCTGTCAGC
GCAGGGGCGCCCGGTTCTTTTTGTCAAGACCGACCTGTCCGGTGCCCTGAATGAACTGCAGGACGAGGCA
GCGCGGCTATCGTGGCTGGCCACGACGGGCGTTCCTTGCGCAGCTGTGCTCGACGTTGTCACTGAAGCGG
GAAGGGACTGGCTGCTATTGGGCGAAGTGCCGGGGCAGGATCTCCTGTCATCTCACCTTGCTCCTGCCGA
GAAAGTATCCATCATGGCTGATGCAATGCGGCGGCTGCATACGCTTGATCCGGCTACCTGCCCATTCGAC
CACCAAGCGAAACATCGCATCGAGCGAGCACGTACTCGGATGGAAGCCGGTCTTGTCGATCAGGATGATC
TGGACGAAGAGCATCAGGGGCTCGCGCCAGCCGAACTGTTCGCCAGGCTCAAGGCGCGCATGCCCGACGG
CGAGGATCTCGTCGTGACCCATGGCGATGCCTGCTTGCCGAATATCATGGTGGAAAATGGCCGCTTTTCT
GGATTCATCGACTGTGGCCGGCTGGGTGTGGCGGACCGCTATCAGGACATAGCGTTGGCTACCCGTGATA
TTGCTGAAGAGCTTGGCGGCGAATGGGCTGACCGCTTCCTCGTGCTTTACGGTATCGCCGCTCCCGATTC
GCAGCGCATCGCCTTCTATCGCCTTCTTGACGAGTTCTTCTGAGCGGGACTCTGGGGTTCGAAATGACCG
ACCAAGCGACGCCCAACCTGCCATCACGAGATTTCGATTCCACCGCCGCCTTCTATGAAAGGTTGGGCTT
CGGAATCGTTTTCCGGGACGCCGGCTGGATGATCCTCCAGCGCGGGGATCTCATGCTGGAGTTCTTCGCC
CACCCCAACTTGTTTATTGCAGCTTATAATGGTTACAAATAAAGCAATAGCATCACAAATTTCACAAATA
AAGCATTTTTTTCACTGCATTCTAGTTGTGGTTTGTCCAAACTCATCAATGTATCTTATCATGTCTGTAT
ACCGTCGACCTCTAGCTAGAGCTTGGCGTAATCATGGTCATAGCTGTTTCCTGTGTGAAATTGTTATCCG
CTCACAATTCCACACAACATACGAGCCGGAAGCATAAAGTGTAAAGCCTGGGGTGCCTAATGAGTGAGCT
AACTCACATTAATTGCGTTGCGCTCACTGCCCGCTTTCCAGTCGGGAAACCTGTCGTGCCAGCTGCATTA
ATGAATCGGCCAACGCGCGGGGAGAGGCGGTTTGCGTATTGGGCGCTCTTCCGCTTCCTCGCTCACTGAC
TCGCTGCGCTCGGTCGTTCGGCTGCGGCGAGCGGTATCAGCTCACTCAAAGGCGGTAATACGGTTATCCA
CAGAATCAGGGGATAACGCAGGAAAGAACATGTGAGCAAAAGGCCAGCAAAAGGCCAGGAACCGTAAAAA
GGCCGCGTTGCTGGCGTTTTTCCATAGGCTCCGCCCCCCTGACGAGCATCACAAAAATCGACGCTCAAGT
CAGAGGTGGCGAAACCCGACAGGACTATAAAGATACCAGGCGTTTCCCCCTGGAAGCTCCCTCGTGCGCT
CTCCTGTTCCGACCCTGCCGCTTACCGGATACCTGTCCGCCTTTCTCCCTTCGGGAAGCGTGGCGCTTTC
TCATAGCTCACGCTGTAGGTATCTCAGTTCGGTGTAGGTCGTTCGCTCCAAGCTGGGCTGTGTGCACGAA
CCCCCCGTTCAGCCCGACCGCTGCGCCTTATCCGGTAACTATCGTCTTGAGTCCAACCCGGTAAGACACG
ACTTATCGCCACTGGCAGCAGCCACTGGTAACAGGATTAGCAGAGCGAGGTATGTAGGCGGTGCTACAGA
GTTCTTGAAGTGGTGGCCTAACTACGGCTACACTAGAAGAACAGTATTTGGTATCTGCGCTCTGCTGAAG
CCAGTTACCTTCGGAAAAAGAGTTGGTAGCTCTTGATCCGGCAAACAAACCACCGCTGGTAGCGGTGGTT
TTTTTGTTTGCAAGCAGCAGATTACGCGCAGAAAAAAAGGATCTCAAGAAGATCCTTTGATCTTTTCTAC
GGGGTCTGACGCTCAGTGGAACGAAAACTCACGTTAAGGGATTTTGGTCATGAGATTATCAAAAAGGATC
TTCACCTAGATCCTTTTAAATTAAAAATGAAGTTTTAAATCAATCTAAAGTATATATGAGTAAACTTGGT
CTGACAGTTACCAATGCTTAATCAGTGAGGCACCTATCTCAGCGATCTGTCTATTTCGTTCATCCATAGT
TGCCTGACTCCCCGTCGTGTAGATAACTACGATACGGGAGGGCTTACCATCTGGCCCCAGTGCTGCAATG
ATACCGCGAGACCCACGCTCACCGGCTCCAGATTTATCAGCAATAAACCAGCCAGCCGGAAGGGCCGAGC
GCAGAAGTGGTCCTGCAACTTTATCCGCCTCCATCCAGTCTATTAATTGTTGCCGGGAAGCTAGAGTAAG
TAGTTCGCCAGTTAATAGTTTGCGCAACGTTGTTGCCATTGCTACAGGCATCGTGGTGTCACGCTCGTCG
TTTGGTATGGCTTCATTCAGCTCCGGTTCCCAACGATCAAGGCGAGTTACATGATCCCCCATGTTGTGCA
AAAAAGCGGTTAGCTCCTTCGGTCCTCCGATCGTTGTCAGAAGTAAGTTGGCCGCAGTGTTATCACTCAT
GGTTATGGCAGCACTGCATAATTCTCTTACTGTCATGCCATCCGTAAGATGCTTTTCTGTGACTGGTGAG
TACTCAACCAAGTCATTCTGAGAATAGTGTATGCGGCGACCGAGTTGCTCTTGCCCGGCGTCAATACGGG
ATAATACCGCGCCACATAGCAGAACTTTAAAAGTGCTCATCATTGGAAAACGTTCTTCGGGGCGAAAACT
CTCAAGGATCTTACCGCTGTTGAGATCCAGTTCGATGTAACCCACTCGTGCACCCAACTGATCTTCAGCA
TCTTTTACTTTCACCAGCGTTTCTGGGTGAGCAAAAACAGGAAGGCAAAATGCCGCAAAAAAGGGAATAA
GGGCGACACGGAAATGTTGAATACTCATACTCTTCCTTTTTCAATATTATTGAAGCATTTATCAGGGTTA
TTGTCTCATGAGCGGATACATATTTGAATGTATTTAGAAAAATAAACAAATAGGGGTTCCGCGCACATTT
CCCCGAAAAGTGCCACCTGACGTC
